Addgene plasmid #55240: EBFP2-ER-5
Purpose: Localization: Endoplasmic Reticulum, Excitation: 383, Emission: 448
Depositing lab: Michael Davidson. Depositing organization: Florida State University, Tallahassee.
Backbone
  Vector backbone: EBFP2
  Backbone size w/o insert (bp): 4750
  Vector type: Mammalian Expression
  Selectable markers: Neomycin (select with G418)
Growth in bacteria
  Bacterial resistance: Kanamycin, 50 μg/mL
  Growth temperature: 37°C
  Growth strain: DH5alpha
  Copy number: High Copy
Gene/Insert
  Gene/Insert name: ER (alt name: NM_004343.3)
  Species: H. sapiens (human)
  Mutation: ER Signal Peptide
  Entrez Gene: CALR (a.k.a. CALR1, CRT, HEL-S-99n, RO, SSA, cC1qR)
  Promoter: CMV
  Tag / fusion protein: EBFP2 (N terminal on backbone)
  Cloning method: Unknown
  Sequencing primers: 5′ CMV-F; 3′ SV40pA-R
Terms and licenses: Academic/Nonprofit Terms; Industry Terms
Depositor comments: . Excitation = 383; Emission = 448
How to cite: EBFP2-ER-5 was a gift from Michael Davidson (Addgene plasmid # 55240 ; http://n2t.net/addgene:55240 ; RRID:Addgene_55240)
