[The description below was written by a language model from this plasmid's Addgene catalogue record.]
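Description:
EBFP2-ER-5 is a mammalian expression plasmid that directs the blue fluorescent protein EBFP2 to the endoplasmic reticulum, so that the organelle can be visualised by fluorescence microscopy. It is built on an EBFP2 fluorescent-protein backbone of about 4.75 kb before insertion. In bacteria it is maintained as a high-copy plasmid under kanamycin selection. A neomycin resistance marker allows G418 selection of transfected mammalian cells, so stable lines can be made as well as transient transfections. The record does not name the origin of replication or other backbone elements, and no feature table is available to confirm the detailed layout.

The payload is an ER-targeting sequence taken from human calreticulin (CALR), which the record describes as the ER signal peptide rather than the full-length protein. It is expressed as a fusion with EBFP2 under the CMV promoter, a strong constitutive promoter in most mammalian cell types. The listed 3′ sequencing primer implies an SV40 polyadenylation signal downstream of the cassette. A signal peptide of this kind directs the nascent fusion protein into the ER lumen during translation. The record lists EBFP2 as an N-terminal tag on the backbone, but it does not spell out the exact order of the parts, the linker (the "5" in the name is not explained), or whether a separate ER retention motif is present.

The reported excitation and emission maxima are 383 nm and 448 nm. The construct therefore serves as a blue ER marker for live- or fixed-cell imaging, and its spectrum lets it be combined with green, yellow or red organelle markers in multicolour localisation experiments.
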