>Addgene plasmid #55240 | EBFP2-ER-5 | depositor partial sequence | sequence record 85645 | insert sequence
TCCGCCCCATTGACGCAAATGGGCGGTAGGCGTGTACGGTGGGAGGTCTATATAAGCAGAGCTGGTTTAG
TGAACCGTCAGATCCGCTAGCGCCACCATGCTGCTATCCGTGCCGTTGCTGCTCGGCCTCCTCGGCCTGG
CCGTCGCCGCACCGGTCGCCACCATGGTGAGCAAGGGCGAGGAGCTGTTCACCGGGGTGGTGCCCATCCT
GGTCGAGCTGGACGGCGACGTAAACGGCCACAAGTTCAGCGTGAGGGGCGAGGGCGAGGGCGATGCCACC
AACGGCAAGCTGACCCTGAAGTTCATCTGCACCACCGGCAAGCTGCCCGTGCCCTGGCCCACCCTCGTGA
CCACCCTGAGCCACGGCGTGCAGTGCTTCGCCCGCTACCCCGACCACATGAAGCAGCACGACTTCTTCAA
GTCCGCCATGCCCGAAGGCTACGTCCAGGAGCGCACCATCTTCTTCAAGGACGACGGCACCTACAAGACC
CGCGCCGAGGTGAAGTTCGAGGGCGACACCCTGGTGAACCGCATCGAGCTGAAGGGCGTCGACTTCAAGG
AGGACGGCAACATCCTGGGGCACAAGCTGGAGTACAACTTCAACAGCCACAACATCTATATCATGGCCGT
CAAGCAGAAGAACGGCATCAAGGTGAACTTCAAGATCCGCCACAACGTGGAGGACGGCAGCGTGCAGCTC
GCCGACCACTACCAGCAGAACACCCCCATCGGCGACGGCCCCGTGCTGCTGCCCGACAGCCACTACCTGA
GCACCCAGTCCGTGCTGAGCAAAGACCCCAACGAGAAGCGCGATCACATGGTCCTGCTGGAGTTCCGCAC
CGCCGCCGGGATCACTCTCGGCATGGACGAGCTGTACAAGTCCGGAAAGGACGAGCTGTAAGAATTCTGC
AGTCGACGGTACCGCGGGCCCGGGATCCACCGGATCTAGATAACTGATCATAATCAGCCATACCACATTT
GTAGAGGTTTTACT
