>Addgene plasmid #55240 | EBFP2-ER-5 | addgene partial sequence | sequence record 102005 | SV40pA-R 5'-GAAATTTGTGATGCTATTGC-3'
AGTTAACAACAACAATTGCATTCATTTTATGTTTCAGGTTCAGGGGGAGGTGTGGGAGGTTTTTTAAAGC
AAGTAAAACCTCTACAAATGTGGTATGGCTGATTATGATCAGTTATCTAGATCCGGTGGATCCCGGGCCC
GCGGTACCGTCGACTGCAGAATTCTTACAGCTCGTCCTTTCCGGACTTGTACAGCTCGTCCATGCCGAGA
GTGATCCCGGCGGCGGTGCGGAACTCCAGCAGGACCATGTGATCGCGCTTCTCGTTGGGGTCTTTGCTCA
GCACGGACTGGGTGCTCAGGTAGTGGCTGTCGGGCAGCAGCACGGGGCCGTCGCCGATGGGGGTGTTCTG
CTGGTAGTGGTCGGCGAGCTGCACGCTGCCGTCCTCCACGTTGTGGCGGATCTTGAAGTTCACCTTGATG
CCGTTCTTCTGCTTGACGGCCATGATATAGATGTTGTGGCTGTTGAAGTTGTACTCCAGCTTGTGCCCCA
GGATGTTGCCGTCCTCCTTGAAGTCGACGCCCTTCAGCTCGATGCGGTTCACCAGGGTGTCGCCCTCGAA
CTTCACCTCGGCGCGGGTCTTGTAGGTGCCGTCGTCCTTGAAGAAGATGGTGCGCTCCTGGACGTAGCCT
TCGGGCATGGCGGACTTGAAGAAGTCGTGCTGCTTCATGTGGTCGGGGTAGCGGGCGAAGCACTGCACGC
CGTGGCTCAGGGTGGTCACGAGGGTGGGCCAGGGCACGGGCAGCTTGCCGGTGGTGCAGATGAACTTCAG
GGTCAGCTTGCCGTTGGTGGCATCGCCCTCGCCCTCGCCCCTCACGCTGAACTTGTGGCCGTTTACGTCG
CCGTCCAGCTCGACCAGGATGGGCACCACCCCGGTGAACAGCTCCTCGC
