>Addgene plasmid #55240 | EBFP2-ER-5 | addgene partial sequence | sequence record 105785 | CMV-F 5'-CGCAAATGGGCGGTAGGCGTG-3'
ACCGTCAGATCCGCTAGCGCCACCATGCTGCTATCCGTGCCGTTGCTGCTCGGCCTCCTCGGCCTGGCCG
TCGCCGCACCGGTCGCCACCATGGTGAGCAAGGGCGAGGAGCTGTTCACCGGGGTGGTGCCCATCCTGGT
CGAGCTGGACGGCGACGTAAACGGCCACAAGTTCAGCGTGAGGGGCGAGGGCGAGGGCGATGCCACCAAC
GGCAAGCTGACCCTGAAGTTCATCTGCACCACCGGCAAGCTGCCCGTGCCCTGGCCCACCCTCGTGACCA
CCCTGAGCCACGGCGTGCAGTGCTTCGCCCGCTACCCCGACCACATGAAGCAGCACGACTTCTTCAAGTC
CGCCATGCCCGAAGGCTACGTCCAGGAGCGCACCATCTTCTTCAAGGACGACGGCACCTACAAGACCCGC
GCCGAGGTGAAGTTCGAGGGCGACACCCTGGTGAACCGCATCGAGCTGAAGGGCGTCGACTTCAAGGAGG
ACGGCAACATCCTGGGGCACAAGCTGGAGTACAACTTCAACAGCCACAACATCTATATCATGGCCGTCAA
GCAGAAGAACGGCATCAAGGTGAACTTCAAGATCCGCCACAACGTGGAGGACGGCAGCGTGCAGCTCGCC
GACCACTACCAGCAGAACACCCCCATCGGCGACGGCCCCGTGCTGCTGCCCGACAGCCACTACCTGAGCA
CCCAGTCCGTGCTGAGCAAAGACCCCAACGAGAAGCGCGATCACATGGTCCTGCTGGAGTTCCGCACCGC
CGCCGGGATCACTCTCGGCATGGACGAGCTGTACAAGTCCGGTCGCCACCATGGTGAGCAAGGGCGAGGA
GCTGTTCACCGGG
